>Addgene plasmid #138444 | pcDNA4/TO-mu24 1-181-2xStrep | depositor full sequence | sequence record 267324 | pcDNA4/TO-mu24 1-181-2xStrep sequence 5661 bps
GACGGATCGGGAGATCTCCCGATCCCCTATGGTGCACTCTCAGTACAATCTGCTCTGATGCCGCATAGTT
AAGCCAGTATCTGCTCCCTGCTTGTGTGTTGGAGGTCGCTGAGTAGTGCGCGAGCAAAATTTAAGCTACA
ACAAGGCAAGGCTTGACCGACAATTGCATGAAGAATCTGCTTAGGGTTAGGCGTTTTGCGCTGCTTCGCG
ATGTACGGGCCAGATATACGCGTTGACATTGATTATTGACTAGTTATTAATAGTAATCAATTACGGGGTC
ATTAGTTCATAGCCCATATATGGAGTTCCGCGTTACATAACTTACGGTAAATGGCCCGCCTGGCTGACCG
CCCAACGACCCCCGCCCATTGACGTCAATAATGACGTATGTTCCCATAGTAACGCCAATAGGGACTTTCC
ATTGACGTCAATGGGTGGAGTATTTACGGTAAACTGCCCACTTGGCAGTACATCAAGTGTATCATATGCC
AAGTACGCCCCCTATTGACGTCAATGACGGTAAATGGCCCGCCTGGCATTATGCCCAGTACATGACCTTA
TGGGACTTTCCTACTTGGCAGTACATCTACGTATTAGTCATCGCTATTACCATGGTGATGCGGTTTTGGC
AGTACATCAATGGGCGTGGATAGCGGTTTGACTCACGGGGATTTCCAAGTCTCCACCCCATTGACGTCAA
TGGGAGTTTGTTTTGGAACCAAAATCAACGGGACTTTCCAAAATGTCGTAACAACTCCGCCCCATTGACG
CAAATGGGCGGTAGGCGTGTACGGTGGGAGGTCTATATAAGCAGAGCTCTCCCTATCAGTGATAGAGATC
TCCCTATCAGTGATAGAGATCGTCGACGAGCTCGTTTAGTGAACCGTCAGATCGCCTGGAGACGCCATCC
ACGCTGTTTTGACCTCCATAGAAGACACCGGGACCGATCCAGCCTCCGGACTCTAGCGTTTAAACTTAAG
CTTGGTACCGAGCTCGGATCCATGACAATATTCTTACCAGTATTCTGTGATTTGCCAGAAGTATACCAAG
ATTGTGAATATGATGAGAATAGCCAACTGTCTATCTTATTCTGGATATCATCCAATACATATGAGGTAGT
AGAGAATGTACAACAATTTAATATACTTGGTAAAGATTTAACATTCTGTTTATGTAGAGCTTTAAGAAGA
CTGCTCCTGGGCATAAGACTGTACCCAACCTGCAATACTGAGTCTAACAGATATGTGGTTACCGGGGACA
GATATGTGGGCAATGGTTTGGTGGTTAGTCCCACAGGTAGGCATATTCAGCGCATAGATACCTGCACCTA
TGTTCCAGTGATATACAGCTTTGAACAAACTGACGCACATTATGATGGCATGGGACCTGGAAAACTGAGG
GCCTTGTATCATGAGCAATTATTTTTTAAAGGAATTGATTATTCCTTTGTATTTTCCACCCTCATCAGAT
TTTTATCTATGAAACAGATAGATGAGTGTTACTACTCTTTTATCCATACTTTGGAACCCTGGGCCAGGTC
TGCTCTCGAGGGAGGCGGTGGATGGAGCCACCCCCAGTTCGAGAAGGGCGGCGGCAGCGGCGGCGGCAGC
GGCGGCGGCAGCTGGAGCCACCCCCAGTTCGAGAAGGGGCCCGTTTAAACCCGCTGATCAGCCTCGACTG
TGCCTTCTAGTTGCCAGCCATCTGTTGTTTGCCCCTCCCCCGTGCCTTCCTTGACCCTGGAAGGTGCCAC
TCCCACTGTCCTTTCCTAATAAAATGAGGAAATTGCATCGCATTGTCTGAGTAGGTGTCATTCTATTCTG
GGGGGTGGGGTGGGGCAGGACAGCAAGGGGGAGGATTGGGAAGACAATAGCAGGCATGCTGGGGATGCGG
TGGGCTCTATGGCTTCTGAGGCGGAAAGAACCAGCTGGGGCTCTAGGGGGTATCCCC
[124 nt withheld, positions 1948-2071]
C
[91 nt withheld, positions 2073-2163]
A
[49 nt withheld, positions 2165-2213]
CCTTTGACGTTGGAGTCCACGTTCTTT
[37 nt withheld, positions 2241-2277]
ACCCTATCTCGGTCTATTCTTTTGATTTATAAGGGATTTTGCCGATTTCGGCCTATTGGTTAAAAAATGA
GCTGATTTAACAAAAATTTAACGCGAATTAATTCTGTGGAATGTGTGTCAGTTAGGGTGTGGAAAGTCCC
CAGGCTCCCCAGCAGGCAGAAGTATGCAAAGCATGCATCTCAATTAGTCAGCAACCAGGTGTGGAAAGTC
CCCAGGCTCCCCAGCAGGCAGAAGTATGCAAAGCATGCATCTCAATTAGTCAGCAACCATAGTCCCGCCC
CTAACTCCGCCCATCCCGCCCCTAACTCCGCCCAGTTCCGCCCATTCTCCGCCCCATGGCTGACTAATTT
TTTTTATTTATGCAGAGGCCGAGGCCGCCTCTGCCTCTGAGCTATTCCAGAAGTAGTGAGGAGGCTTTTT
TGGAGGCCTAGGCTTTTGCAAAAAGCTCCCGGGAGCTTGTATATCCATTTTCGGATCTGATCAGCACGTG
TTGACAATTAATCATCGGCATAGTATATCGGCATAGTATAATACGACAAGGTGAGGAACTAAACCATGGC
CAAGTTGACCAGTGCCGTTCCGGTGCTCACCGCGCGCGACGTCGCCGGAGCGGTCGAGTTCTGGACCGAC
CGGCTCGGGTTCTCCCGGGACTTCGTGGAGGACGACTTCGCCGGTGTGGTCCGGGACGACGTGACCCTGT
TCATCAGCGCGGTCCAGGACCAGGTGGTGCCGGACAACACCCTGGCCTGGGTGTGGGTGCGCGGCCTGGA
CGAGCTGTACGCCGAGTGGTCGGAGGTCGTGTCCACGAACTTCCGGGACGCCTCCGGGCCGGCCATGACC
GAGATCGGCGAGCAGCCGTGGGGGCGGGAGTTCGCCCTGCGCGACCCGGCCGGCAACTGCGTGCACTTCG
TGGCCGAGGAGCAGGACTGACACGTGCTACGAGATTTCGATTCCACCGCCGCCTTCTATGAAAGGTTGGG
CTTCGGAATCGTTTTCCGGGACGCCGGCTGGATGATCCTCCAGCGCGGGGATCTCATGCTGGAGTTCTTC
GCCCACCCCAACTTGTTTATTGCAGCTTATAATGGTTACAAATAAAGCAATAGCATCACAAATTTCACAA
ATAAAGCATTTTTTTCACTGCATTCTAGTTGTGGTTTGTCCAAACTCATCAATGTATCTTATCATGTCTG
TATACCGTCGACCTCTAGCTAGAGCTTGGCGTAATCATGGTCATAGCTGTTTCCTGTGTGAAATTGTTAT
CCGCTCACAATTCCACACAACATACGAGCCGGAAGCATAAAGTGTAAAGCCTGGGGTGCCTAATGAGTGA
GCTAACTCACATTAATTGCGTTGCGCTCACTGCCCGCTTTCCAGTCGGGAAACCTGTCGTGCCAGCTGCA
TTAATGAATCGGCCAACGCGCGGGGAGAGGCGGTTTGCGTATTGGGCGCTCTTCCGCTTCCTCGCTCACT
GACTCGCTGCGCTCGGTCGTTCGGCTGCGGCGAGCGGTATCAGCTCACTCAAAGGCGGTAATACGGTTAT
CCACAGAATCAGGGGATAACGCAGGAAAGAACATGTGAGCAAAAGGCCAGCAAAAGGCCAGGAACCGTAA
AAAGGCCGCGTTGCTGGCGTTTTTCCATAGGCTCCGCCCCCCTGACGAGCATCACAAAAATCGACGCTCA
AGTCAGAGGTGGCGAAACCCGACAGGACTATAAAGATACCAGGCGTTTCCCCCTGGAAGCTCCCTCGTGC
GCTCTCCTGTTCCGACCCTGCCGCTTACCGGATACCTGTCCGCCTTTCTCCCTTCGGGAAGCGTGGCGCT
TTCTCATAGCTCACGCTGTAGGTATCTCAGTTCGGTGTAGGTCGTTCGCTCCAAGCTGGGCTGTGTGCAC
GAACCCCCCGTTCAGCCCGACCGCTGCGCCTTATCCGGTAACTATCGTCTTGAGTCCAACCCGGTAAGAC
ACGACTTATCGCCACTGGCAGCAGCCACTGGTAACAGGATTAGCAGAGCGAGGTATGTAGGCGGTGCTAC
AGAGTTCTTGAAGTGGTGGCCTAACTACGGCTACACTAGAAGAACAGTATTTGGTATCTGCGCTCTGCTG
AAGCCAGTTACCTTCGGAAAAAGAGTTGGTAGCTCTTGATCCGGCAAACAAACCACCGCTGGTAGCGGTT
TTTTTGTTTGCAAGCAGCAGATTACGCGCAGAAAAAAAGGATCTCAAGAAGATCCTTTGATCTTTTCTAC
GGGGTCTGACGCTCAGTGGAACGAAAACTCACGTTAAGGGATTTTGGTCATGAGATTATCAAAAAGGATC
TTCACCTAGATCCTTTTAAATTAAAAATGAAGTTTTAAATCAATCTAAAGTATATATGAGTAAACTTGGT
CTGACAGTTACCAATGCTTAATCAGTGAGGCACCTATCTCAGCGATCTGTCTATTTCGTTCATCCATAGT
TGCCTGACTCCCCGTCGTGTAGATAACTACGATACGGGAGGGCTTACCATCTGGCCCCAGTGCTGCAATG
ATACCGCGAGACCCACGCTCACCGGCTCCAGATTTATCAGCAATAAACCAGCCAGCCGGAAGGGCCGAGC
GCAGAAGTGGTCCTGCAACTTTATCCGCCTCCATCCAGTCTATTAATTGTTGCCGGGAAGCTAGAGTAAG
TAGTTCGCCAGTTAATAGTTTGCGCAACGTTGTTGCCATTGCTACAGGCATCGTGGTGTCACGCTCGTCG
TTTGGTATGGCTTCATTCAGCTCCGGTTCCCAACGATCAAGGCGAGTTACATGATCCCCCATGTTGTGCA
AAAAAGCGGTTAGCTCCTTCGGTCCTCCGATCGTTGTCAGAAGTAAGTTGGCCGCAGTGTTATCACTCAT
GGTTATGGCAGCACTGCATAATTCTCTTACTGTCATGCCATCCGTAAGATGCTTTTCTGTGACTGGTGAG
TACTCAACCAAGTCATTCTGAGAATAGTGTATGCGGCGACCGAGTTGCTCTTGCCCGGCGTCAATACGGG
ATAATACCGCGCCACATAGCAGAACTTTAAAAGTGCTCATCATTGGAAAACGTTCTTCGGGGCGAAAACT
CTCAAGGATCTTACCGCTGTTGAGATCCAGTTCGATGTAACCCACTCGTGCACCCAACTGATCTTCAGCA
TCTTTTACTTTCACCAGCGTTTCTGGGTGAGCAAAAACAGGAAGGCAAAATGCCGCAAAAAAGGGAATAA
GGGCGACACGGAAATGTTGAATACTCATACTCTTCCTTTTTCAATATTATTGAAGCATTTATCAGGGTTA
TTGTCTCATGAGCGGATACATATTTGAATGTATTTAGAAAAATAAACAAATAGGGGTTCCGCGCACATTT
CCCCGAAAAGTGCCACCTGACGTC
Features (pLannotate 1.2.2; 23 found; start..end, strand, type, name):
     28..80      -  misc_feature   bom (fragment): basis of mobility region from pBR322
    235..614     +  enhancer       CMV enhancer: human cytomegalovirus immediate early enhancer
    687..704     -  promoter       CMV promoter (fragment): human cytomegalovirus (CMV) immediate early promoter
    767..818     +  promoter       CMVd2 promoter: truncated human cytomegalovirus (CMV) immediate early promoter that yields moderately reduced expression relative to the full-length promoter
    820..839     +  promoter       PLtetO-1 promoter (fragment): modified phage lambda PL promoter with tet operator sites (Lutz and Bujard, 1997)
    841..860     +  promoter       PLtetO-1 promoter (fragment): modified phage lambda PL promoter with tet operator sites (Lutz and Bujard, 1997)
    868..901     +  promoter       TRE3GV promoter (fragment): 3rd-generation Tet-responsive promoter that can be activated by binding of Tet-On® 3G, optimized for retroviral and lentiviral vectors
   1411..1428    +  protein_bind   attL2 (fragment): mutant version of attL; recombination site for the Gateway® LR reaction LR Clonase™
   1678..1902    +  polyA_signal   bGH poly(A) signal: bovine growth hormone polyadenylation signal
   1906..1927    +  promoter       SV40 promoter (fragment): SV40 enhancer and early promoter
   1948..2376    +  rep_origin     f1 ori (sequence partly withheld): f1 bacteriophage origin of replication; arrow indicates direction of (+) strand synthesis
   2390..2719    +  promoter       SV40 promoter: SV40 enhancer and early promoter
   2767..2814    +  promoter       EM7 promoter: synthetic bacterial promoter&nbsp
   2833..3207    +  CDS            BleoR: antibiotic-binding protein; Sh ble from Streptoalloteichus hindustanus; confers resistance to bleomycin, phleomycin, and Zeocin™
   3217..3342    +  CDS            ble (fragment): BLE_KLEPN - Experimental evidence at protein level: Swiss-Prot protein existence level 1. Binding protein with a strong affinity to the bleomycin family of antibiotics. Binds to CL990; an antimitotic-antibiotic compound. From Klebsiella pneumoniae.
   3337..3458    +  polyA_signal   SV40 poly(A) signal: SV40 polyadenylation signal
   3531..3547    -  protein_bind   lac operator: The lac repressor binds to the lac operator to inhibit transcription in E. coli. This inhibition can be relieved by adding lactose or isopropyl-β-D-thiogalactopyranoside (IPTG). lac repressor encoded by lacI
   3555..3585    -  promoter       lac promoter: promoter for the E. coli lac operon
   3600..3621    -  protein_bind   CAP binding site: CAP binding activates transcription in the presence of cAMP. E. coli catabolite activator protein
   3634..3726    -  CDS            lacI (fragment): lac repressor; lacI; The lac repressor binds to the lac operator to inhibit transcription in E. coli. This inhibition can be relieved by adding lactose or isopropyl-β-D-thiogalactopyranoside (IPTG).
   3909..4494    -  rep_origin     ori: high-copy-number ColE1/pMB1/pBR322/pUC origin of replication
   4665..5525    -  CDS            AmpR: β-lactamase; bla; confers resistance to ampicillin, carbenicillin, and related antibiotics
   5526..5630    -  promoter       AmpR promoter: bla
