>Addgene plasmid #138444 | pcDNA4/TO-mu24 1-181-2xStrep | addgene full sequence | sequence record 272873 | Addgene NGS Result
TATAAGGGATTTTGCCGATTTCGGCCTATTGGTTAAAAAATGAGCTGATTTAACAAAAATTTAACGCGAA
TTAATTCTGTGGAATGTGTGTCAGTTAGGGTGTGGAAAGTCCCCAGGCTCCCCAGCAGGCAGAAGTATGC
AAAGCATGCATCTCAATTAGTCAGCAACCAGGTGTGGAAAGTCCCCAGGCTCCCCAGCAGGCAGAAGTAT
GCAAAGCATGCATCTCAATTAGTCAGCAACCATAGTCCCGCCCCTAACTCCGCCCATCCCGCCCCTAACT
CCGCCCAGTTCCGCCCATTCTCCGCCCCATGGCTGACTAATTTTTTTTATTTATGCAGAGGCCGAGGCCG
CCTCTGCCTCTGAGCTATTCCAGAAGTAGTGAGGAGGCTTTTTTGGAGGCCTAGGCTTTTGCAAAAAGCT
CCCGGGAGCTTGTATATCCATTTTCGGATCTGATCAGCACGTGTTGACAATTAATCATCGGCATAGTATA
TCGGCATAGTATAATACGACAAGGTGAGGAACTAAACCATGGCCAAGTTGACCAGTGCCGTTCCGGTGCT
CACCGCGCGCGACGTCGCCGGAGCGGTCGAGTTCTGGACCGACCGGCTCGGGTTCTCCCGGGACTTCGTG
GAGGACGACTTCGCCGGTGTGGTCCGGGACGACGTGACCCTGTTCATCAGCGCGGTCCAGGACCAGGTGG
TGCCGGACAACACCCTGGCCTGGGTGTGGGTGCGCGGCCTGGACGAGCTGTACGCCGAGTGGTCGGAGGT
CGTGTCCACGAACTTCCGGGACGCCTCCGGGCCGGCCATGACCGAGATCGGCGAGCAGCCGTGGGGGCGG
GAGTTCGCCCTGCGCGACCCGGCCGGCAACTGCGTGCACTTCGTGGCCGAGGAGCAGGACTGACACGTGC
TACGAGATTTCGATTCCACCGCCGCCTTCTATGAAAGGTTGGGCTTCGGAATCGTTTTCCGGGACGCCGG
CTGGATGATCCTCCAGCGCGGGGATCTCATGCTGGAGTTCTTCGCCCACCCCAACTTGTTTATTGCAGCT
TATAATGGTTACAAATAAAGCAATAGCATCACAAATTTCACAAATAAAGCATTTTTTTCACTGCATTCTA
GTTGTGGTTTGTCCAAACTCATCAATGTATCTTATCATGTCTGTATACCGTCGACCTCTAGCTAGAGCTT
GGCGTAATCATGGTCATAGCTGTTTCCTGTGTGAAATTGTTATCCGCTCACAATTCCACACAACATACGA
GCCGGAAGCATAAAGTGTAAAGCCTGGGGTGCCTAATGAGTGAGCTAACTCACATTAATTGCGTTGCGCT
CACTGCCCGCTTTCCAGTCGGGAAACCTGTCGTGCCAGCTGCATTAATGAATCGGCCAACGCGCGGGGAG
AGGCGGTTTGCGTATTGGGCGCTCTTCCGCTTCCTCGCTCACTGACTCGCTGCGCTCGGTCGTTCGGCTG
CGGCGAGCGGTATCAGCTCACTCAAAGGCGGTAATACGGTTATCCACAGAATCAGGGGATAACGCAGGAA
AGAACATGTGAGCAAAAGGCCAGCAAAAGGCCAGGAACCGTAAAAAGGCCGCGTTGCTGGCGTTTTTCCA
TAGGCTCCGCCCCCCTGACGAGCATCACAAAAATCGACGCTCAAGTCAGAGGTGGCGAAACCCGACAGGA
CTATAAAGATACCAGGCGTTTCCCCCTGGAAGCTCCCTCGTGCGCTCTCCTGTTCCGACCCTGCCGCTTA
CCGGATACCTGTCCGCCTTTCTCCCTTCGGGAAGCGTGGCGCTTTCTCATAGCTCACGCTGTAGGTATCT
CAGTTCGGTGTAGGTCGTTCGCTCCAAGCTGGGCTGTGTGCACGAACCCCCCGTTCAGCCCGACCGCTGC
GCCTTATCCGGTAACTATCGTCTTGAGTCCAACCCGGTAAGACACGACTTATCGCCACTGGCAGCAGCCA
CTGGTAACAGGATTAGCAGAGCGAGGTATGTAGGCGGTGCTACAGAGTTCTTGAAGTGGTGGCCTAACTA
CGGCTACACTAGAAGAACAGTATTTGGTATCTGCGCTCTGCTGAAGCCAGTTACCTTCGGAAAAAGAGTT
GGTAGCTCTTGATCCGGCAAACAAACCACCGCTGGTAGCGGTGGTTTTTTTGTTTGCAAGCAGCAGATTA
CGCGCAGAAAAAAAGGATCTCAAGAAGATCCTTTGATCTTTTCTACGGGGTCTGACGCTCAGTGGAACGA
AAACTCACGTTAAGGGATTTTGGTCATGAGATTATCAAAAAGGATCTTCACCTAGATCCTTTTAAATTAA
AAATGAAGTTTTAAATCAATCTAAAGTATATATGAGTAAACTTGGTCTGACAGTTACCAATGCTTAATCA
GTGAGGCACCTATCTCAGCGATCTGTCTATTTCGTTCATCCATAGTTGCCTGACTCCCCGTCGTGTAGAT
AACTACGATACGGGAGGGCTTACCATCTGGCCCCAGTGCTGCAATGATACCGCGAGACCCACGCTCACCG
GCTCCAGATTTATCAGCAATAAACCAGCCAGCCGGAAGGGCCGAGCGCAGAAGTGGTCCTGCAACTTTAT
CCGCCTCCATCCAGTCTATTAATTGTTGCCGGGAAGCTAGAGTAAGTAGTTCGCCAGTTAATAGTTTGCG
CAACGTTGTTGCCATTGCTACAGGCATCGTGGTGTCACGCTCGTCGTTTGGTATGGCTTCATTCAGCTCC
GGTTCCCAACGATCAAGGCGAGTTACATGATCCCCCATGTTGTGCAAAAAAGCGGTTAGCTCCTTCGGTC
CTCCGATCGTTGTCAGAAGTAAGTTGGCCGCAGTGTTATCACTCATGGTTATGGCAGCACTGCATAATTC
TCTTACTGTCATGCCATCCGTAAGATGCTTTTCTGTGACTGGTGAGTACTCAACCAAGTCATTCTGAGAA
TAGTGTATGCGGCGACCGAGTTGCTCTTGCCCGGCGTCAATACGGGATAATACCGCGCCACATAGCAGAA
CTTTAAAAGTGCTCATCATTGGAAAACGTTCTTCGGGGCGAAAACTCTCAAGGATCTTACCGCTGTTGAG
ATCCAGTTCGATGTAACCCACTCGTGCACCCAACTGATCTTCAGCATCTTTTACTTTCACCAGCGTTTCT
GGGTGAGCAAAAACAGGAAGGCAAAATGCCGCAAAAAAGGGAATAAGGGCGACACGGAAATGTTGAATAC
TCATACTCTTCCTTTTTCAATATTATTGAAGCATTTATCAGGGTTATTGTCTCATGAGCGGATACATATT
TGAATGTATTTAGAAAAATAAACAAATAGGGGTTCCGCGCACATTTCCCCGAAAAGTGCCACCTGACGTC
GACGGATCGGGAGATCTCCCGATCCCCTATGGTGCACTCTCAGTACAATCTGCTCTGATGCCGCATAGTT
AAGCCAGTATCTGCTCCCTGCTTGTGTGTTGGAGGTCGCTGAGTAGTGCGCGAGCAAAATTTAAGCTACA
ACAAGGCAAGGCTTGACCGACAATTGCATGAAGAATCTGCTTAGGGTTAGGCGTTTTGCGCTGCTTCGCG
ATGTACGGGCCAGATATACGCGTTGACATTGATTATTGACTAGTTATTAATAGTAATCAATTACGGGGTC
ATTAGTTCATAGCCCATATATGGAGTTCCGCGTTACATAACTTACGGTAAATGGCCCGCCTGGCTGACCG
CCCAACGACCCCCGCCCATTGACGTCAATAATGACGTATGTTCCCATAGTAACGCCAATAGGGACTTTCC
ATTGACGTCAATGGGTGGAGTATTTACGGTAAACTGCCCACTTGGCAGTACATCAAGTGTATCATATGCC
AAGTACGCCCCCTATTGACGTCAATGACGGTAAATGGCCCGCCTGGCATTATGCCCAGTACATGACCTTA
TGGGACTTTCCTACTTGGCAGTACATCTACGTATTAGTCATCGCTATTACCATGGTGATGCGGTTTTGGC
AGTACATCAATGGGCGTGGATAGCGGTTTGACTCACGGGGATTTCCAAGTCTCCACCCCATTGACGTCAA
TGGGAGTTTGTTTTGGCACCAAAATCAACGGGACTTTCCAAAATGTCGTAACAACTCCGCCCCATTGACG
CAAATGGGCGGTAGGCGTGTACGGTGGGAGGTCTATATAAGCAGAGCTCTCCCTATCAGTGATAGAGATC
TCCCTATCAGTGATAGAGATCGTCGACGAGCTCGTTTAGTGAACCGTCAGATCGCCTGGAGACGCCATCC
ACGCTGTTTTGACCTCCATAGAAGACACCGGGACCGATCCAGCCTCCGGACTCTAGCGTTTAAACTTAAG
CTTGGTACCGAGCTCGGATCCATGACAATATTCTTACCAGTATTCTGTGATTTGCCAGAAGTATACCAAG
ATTGTGAATATGATGAGAATAGCCAACTGTCTATCTTATTCTGGATATCATCCAATACATATGAGGTAGT
AGAGAATGTACAACAATTTAATATACTTGGTAAAGATTTAACATTCTGTTTATGTAGAGCTTTAAGAAGA
CTGCTCCTGGGCATAAGACTGTACCCAACCTGCAATACTGAGTCTAACAGATATGTGGTTACCGGGGACA
GATATGTGGGCAATGGTTTGGTGGTTAGTCCCACAGGTAGGCATATTCAGCGCATAGATACCTGCACCTA
TGTTCCAGTGATATACAGCTTTGAACAAACTGACGCACATTATGATGGCATGGGACCTGGAAAACTGAGG
GCCTTGTATCATGAGCAATTATTTTTTAAAGGAATTGATTATTCCTTTGTATTTTCCACCCTCATCAGAT
TTTTATCTATGAAACAGATAGATGAGTGTTACTACTCTTTTATCCATACTTTGGAACCCTGGGCCAGGTC
TGCTCTCGAGGGAGGCGGTGGATGGAGCCACCCCCAGTTCGAGAAGGGCGGCGGCAGCGGCGGCGGCAGC
GGCGGCGGCAGCTGGAGCCACCCCCAGTTCGAGAAGGGGCCCGTTTAAACCCGCTGATCAGCCTCGACTG
TGCCTTCTAGTTGCCAGCCATCTGTTGTTTGCCCCTCCCCCGTGCCTTCCTTGACCCTGGAAGGTGCCAC
TCCCACTGTCCTTTCCTAATAAAATGAGGAAATTGCATCGCATTGTCTGAGTAGGTGTCATTCTATTCTG
GGGGGTGGGGTGGGGCAGGACAGCAAGGGGGAGGATTGGGAAGACAATAGCAGGCATGCTGGGGATGCGG
TGGGCTCTATGGCTTCTGAGGCGGAAAGAACCAGCTGGGGCTCTAGGGGGTATCCCC
[124 nt withheld, positions 5308-5431]
C
[91 nt withheld, positions 5433-5523]
A
[49 nt withheld, positions 5525-5573]
CCTTTGACGTTGGAGTCCACGTTCTTT
[37 nt withheld, positions 5601-5637]
ACCCTATCTCGGTCTATTCTTTTGATT
Features (pLannotate 1.2.2; 22 found; start..end, strand, type, name):
     86..415     +  promoter       SV40 promoter: SV40 enhancer and early promoter
    463..510     +  promoter       EM7 promoter: synthetic bacterial promoter&nbsp
    529..903     +  CDS            BleoR: antibiotic-binding protein; Sh ble from Streptoalloteichus hindustanus; confers resistance to bleomycin, phleomycin, and Zeocin™
    913..1038    +  CDS            ble (fragment): BLE_KLEPN - Experimental evidence at protein level: Swiss-Prot protein existence level 1. Binding protein with a strong affinity to the bleomycin family of antibiotics. Binds to CL990; an antimitotic-antibiotic compound. From Klebsiella pneumoniae.
   1033..1154    +  polyA_signal   SV40 poly(A) signal: SV40 polyadenylation signal
   1227..1243    -  protein_bind   lac operator: The lac repressor binds to the lac operator to inhibit transcription in E. coli. This inhibition can be relieved by adding lactose or isopropyl-β-D-thiogalactopyranoside (IPTG). lac repressor encoded by lacI
   1251..1281    -  promoter       lac promoter: promoter for the E. coli lac operon
   1296..1317    -  protein_bind   CAP binding site: CAP binding activates transcription in the presence of cAMP. E. coli catabolite activator protein
   1330..1422    -  CDS            lacI (fragment): lac repressor; lacI; The lac repressor binds to the lac operator to inhibit transcription in E. coli. This inhibition can be relieved by adding lactose or isopropyl-β-D-thiogalactopyranoside (IPTG).
   1605..2193    -  rep_origin     ori: high-copy-number ColE1/pMB1/pBR322/pUC origin of replication
   2364..3224    -  CDS            AmpR: β-lactamase; bla; confers resistance to ampicillin, carbenicillin, and related antibiotics
   3225..3329    -  promoter       AmpR promoter: bla
   3388..3440    -  misc_feature   bom (fragment): basis of mobility region from pBR322
   3595..3974    +  enhancer       CMV enhancer: human cytomegalovirus immediate early enhancer
   3975..4178    +  promoter       CMV promoter: human cytomegalovirus (CMV) immediate early promoter
   4180..4199    +  promoter       PLtetO-1 promoter (fragment): modified phage lambda PL promoter with tet operator sites (Lutz and Bujard, 1997)
   4201..4220    +  promoter       PLtetO-1 promoter (fragment): modified phage lambda PL promoter with tet operator sites (Lutz and Bujard, 1997)
   4228..4261    +  promoter       TRE3GV promoter (fragment): 3rd-generation Tet-responsive promoter that can be activated by binding of Tet-On® 3G, optimized for retroviral and lentiviral vectors
   4771..4788    +  protein_bind   attL2 (fragment): mutant version of attL; recombination site for the Gateway® LR reaction LR Clonase™
   5038..5262    +  polyA_signal   bGH poly(A) signal: bovine growth hormone polyadenylation signal
   5266..5287    +  promoter       SV40 promoter (fragment): SV40 enhancer and early promoter
   5308..72      +  rep_origin     f1 ori (across the origin) (sequence partly withheld): f1 bacteriophage origin of replication; arrow indicates direction of (+) strand synthesis
