[The description below was written by a language model from this plasmid's Addgene catalogue record and pLannotate feature annotations shown in this document.]
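Description:
pcDNA4/TO-mu24 1-181-2xStrep is a mammalian expression plasmid built on the Invitrogen pcDNA4/TO backbone, about 5.7 kb in total. It replicates at high copy in E. coli from a ColE1/pUC-type origin and is selected with ampicillin through the β-lactamase gene. An f1 origin is also present. For selection in mammalian cells it carries the Sh ble Zeocin resistance gene. This gene lies downstream of tandem SV40 early and bacterial EM7 promoters, so it can be expressed in either host, and it ends at an SV40 polyadenylation signal.

The payload is a 543 bp fragment of mu24 from murine gammaherpesvirus 68 (MHV68), encoding amino acids 1–181 of the protein. It is fused at its C terminus to a backbone-encoded tandem Strep tag and was inserted by ligation-independent cloning. Transcription is driven by the CMV immediate-early enhancer and promoter and terminated by the bGH polyadenylation signal. Immediately downstream of the CMV promoter, the annotation software detects two short tet-operator-containing matches, labelled as PLtetO-1 fragments. These fit the "TO" design of this backbone: expression is constitutive in ordinary cells but can be repressed and then induced with tetracycline in cells that supply the Tet repressor. Neither feature table annotates the mu24 coding region or the Strep tag, which fall in the unannotated gap between the promoter and the bGH signal. The small attL2, lacI and TRE3GV hits are probably incidental fragment matches.

The depositor and repository sequences differ by only a few bases and show the same architecture. The associated publication concerns the gammaherpesviral TATA-box-binding protein and its interaction with host RNA polymerase II in late gene transcription. The Strep-tagged truncation would therefore suit affinity purification and mapping of interaction domains, although the record itself states only mammalian expression as the purpose.
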