Addgene plasmid #138444: pcDNA4/TO-mu24 1-181-2xStrep
Purpose: Expresses truncated mu24 with a C-terminal 2xStrep tag in mammalian cells
Depositing lab: Britt Glaunsinger. Depositing organization: University of California, Berkeley. Publication: The gammaherpesviral TATA-box-binding protein directly interacts with the CTD of host RNA Pol II to direct late gene transcription. Castaneda AF, Didychuk AL, Louder RK, McCollum CO, Davis ZH, Nogales E, Glaunsinger BA. PLoS Pathog. 2020 Sep 4;16(9):e1008843. doi: 10.1371/journal.ppat.1008843. eCollection 2020 Sep. PubMed 32886723.
Backbone
  Vector backbone: pcDNA4/TO
  Backbone manufacturer: Invitrogen
  Backbone size w/o insert (bp): 5118
  Total vector size (bp): 5664
  Vector type: Mammalian Expression
  Selectable markers: Zeocin
Growth in bacteria
  Bacterial resistance: Ampicillin, 100 μg/mL
  Growth temperature: 37°C
  Growth strain: DH5alpha
  Copy number: High Copy
Gene/Insert
  Gene/Insert name: mu24
  Species: MHV68
  Insert size (bp): 543
  Mutation: Amino acids 1-181
  Promoter: CMV
  Tag / fusion protein: Strep (C terminal on backbone)
  Cloning method: Ligation Independent Cloning
  Sequencing primers: 5′ CGCAAATGGGCGGTAGGCGTG; 3′ TAGAAGGCACAGTCGAGG
Terms and licenses: Academic/Nonprofit Terms; Industry Terms: Not Available to Industry
How to cite: pcDNA4/TO-mu24 1-181-2xStrep was a gift from Britt Glaunsinger (Addgene plasmid # 138444 ; http://n2t.net/addgene:138444 ; RRID:Addgene_138444)
